Addgene plasmid #77250: TAOK2 gRNA (BRDN0001162486)
Purpose: 3rd generation lentiviral gRNA plasmid targeting human TAOK2
Depositing lab: John Doench & David Root. Depositing organization: Broad Institute. Publication: Optimized sgRNA design to maximize activity and minimize off-target effects of CRISPR-Cas9. Doench JG, Fusi N, Sullender M, Hegde M, Vaimberg EW, Donovan KF, Smith I, Tothova Z, Wilen C, Orchard R, Virgin HW, Listgarten J, Root DE. Nat Biotechnol. 2016 Jan 18. doi: 10.1038/nbt.3437. PubMed 26780180.
Backbone
  Vector backbone: lentiGuide-Puro
  Backbone manufacturer: Zhang Lab (Addgene plasmid # 52963)
  Vector type: Mammalian Expression, Lentiviral, CRISPR
  Selectable markers: Puromycin
Growth in bacteria
  Bacterial resistance: Ampicillin, 100 μg/mL
  Growth temperature: 37°C
  Growth strain: DH5alpha
  Copy number: High Copy
Gene/Insert
  Gene/Insert name: TAOK2 (alt names: TAOK2; NM_001252043.1)
  gRNA/shRNA sequence: CCCAACACCATTCAGTACCG
  Species: H. sapiens (human)
  Entrez Gene: TAOK2 (a.k.a. MAP3K17, PSK, PSK1, PSK1-BETA, TAO1, TAO2, Tao2beta)
  Promoter: hU6
  Cloning method: Unknown
  Sequencing primers: 5′ U6-F; 3′ pS2-R
Terms and licenses: Academic/Nonprofit Terms; Industry Terms: Not Available to Industry
Depositor comments: The gRNA was designed to target the following Genbank reference sequence(s): NM_001252043.1,NM_004783.3,NM_016151.3. Note that this plasmid does NOT contain Cas9. It should be used in conjunction with lentiCas9-Blast (Addgene #52962) or otherwise with cell lines already expressing Cas9. Browse the full kinome gRNA library at http://www.addgene.org/pooled-library/broadgpp-human-kinome/ or visit http://www.broadinstitute.org/rnai/public/ for detailed protocols and information.
How to cite: TAOK2 gRNA (BRDN0001162486) was a gift from John Doench & David Root (Addgene plasmid # 77250 ; http://n2t.net/addgene:77250 ; RRID:Addgene_77250)
