[The description below was written by a language model from this plasmid's Addgene catalogue record and pLannotate feature annotations shown in this document.]
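Description:
TAOK2 gRNA (BRDN0001162486) is a third-generation lentiviral CRISPR guide plasmid built on the lentiGuide-Puro backbone, carrying a single guide RNA directed against human TAOK2 (also known as MAP3K17, PSK or TAO2), a kinase gene. The guide was designed against three TAOK2 reference transcripts and belongs to a human kinome gRNA collection. In bacteria the 8.3 kb plasmid is maintained by a high-copy ColE1/pUC-type origin and selected with ampicillin through the β-lactamase gene. An f1 origin, SV40 origin and leftover lac and T7/T3 promoter elements are also annotated in the backbone.

The lentiviral transfer cassette begins with an RSV promoter fused to a truncated HIV-1 5' LTR, which makes genomic RNA production Tat-independent. This is followed by the Ψ packaging signal with a partial gag sequence and the RRE for Rev-dependent nuclear export. Downstream, the human U6 RNA polymerase III promoter drives the TAOK2 spacer joined to the Streptococcus pyogenes Cas9 gRNA scaffold. A cPPT/CTS element, which aids nuclear import of the viral genome, sits after the guide cassette. The EF-1α core promoter with its intron A then expresses puromycin N-acetyltransferase, allowing selection of transduced mammalian cells. A WPRE enhances transcript expression, and the ΔU3 self-inactivating 3' LTR disables LTR promoter activity after integration.

The plasmid does not encode Cas9. It is meant to be used with a separate Cas9 vector such as lentiCas9-Blast, or in cells that already express Cas9, to disrupt TAOK2. Virus production requires packaging and envelope functions supplied in trans.
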