Features (pLannotate 1.2.2; 29 found; start..end, strand, type, name):
     14..80      +  CDS            small t antigen (fragment): SV40 (simian virus 40) small t antigen
    106..317     +  promoter       EF-1α core promoter: core promoter for human elongation factor EF-1α
    318..1256    +  intron         EF-1α intron A: intron upstream of the start codon of human EF-1α
   1278..1877    +  CDS            PuroR (fragment): puromycin N-acetyltransferase; pac from Streptomyces; confers resistance to puromycin
   1893..2481    +  misc_feature   WPRE: woodchuck hepatitis virus posttranscriptional regulatory element
   2532..2551    +  misc_feature   cPPT/CTS (fragment): central polypurine tract and central termination sequence of HIV-1
   2553..2786    +  LTR            3' LTR (ΔU3): self-inactivating 3' long terminal repeat (LTR) from HIV-1
   2864..2985    +  polyA_signal   SV40 poly(A) signal: SV40 polyadenylation signal
   3025..3160    +  rep_origin     SV40 ori: SV40 origin of replication
   3181..3199    -  promoter       T7 promoter: promoter for bacteriophage T7 RNA polymerase
   3207..3362    +  CDS            lacZα (fragment): LacZα fragment of β-galactosidase; lacZ fragment
   3367..3795    +  rep_origin     f1 ori (sequence partly withheld): f1 bacteriophage origin of replication; arrow indicates direction of (+) strand synthesis
   3848..3952    +  promoter       AmpR promoter: bla
   3953..4813    +  CDS            AmpR: β-lactamase; bla; confers resistance to ampicillin, carbenicillin, and related antibiotics
   4984..5572    +  rep_origin     ori: high-copy-number ColE1/pMB1/pBR322/pUC origin of replication
   5755..5847    +  CDS            lacI (fragment): lac repressor; lacI; The lac repressor binds to the lac operator to inhibit transcription in E. coli. This inhibition can be relieved by adding lactose or isopropyl-β-D-thiogalactopyranoside (IPTG).
   5860..5881    +  protein_bind   CAP binding site: CAP binding activates transcription in the presence of cAMP. E. coli catabolite activator protein
   5896..5926    +  promoter       lac promoter: promoter for the E. coli lac operon
   5934..5950    +  protein_bind   lac operator: The lac repressor binds to the lac operator to inhibit transcription in E. coli. This inhibition can be relieved by adding lactose or isopropyl-β-D-thiogalactopyranoside (IPTG). lac repressor encoded by lacI
   5995..6013    +  promoter       T3 promoter: promoter for bacteriophage T3 RNA polymerase
   6041..6267    +  promoter       RSV promoter: Rous sarcoma virus enhancer/promoter
   6268..6448    +  LTR            5' LTR (truncated): truncated 5' long terminal repeat (LTR) from HIV-1
   6495..6620    +  misc_feature   HIV-1 Ψ: packaging signal of human immunodeficiency virus type 1
   6604..6967    +  CDS            HIV-1 gag (fragment): gag protein from human immunodeficiency virus 1; gag
   7113..7346    +  misc_feature   RRE: The Rev response element (RRE) of HIV-1 allows for Rev-dependent mRNA export from the nucleus to the cytoplasm.
   7723..7749    +  CDS            Rev (fragment): human immunodeficiency virus 1 (HIV-1) Rev protein; rev; enhances nuclear export of unspliced and incompletely spliced viral mRNAs
   7753..7993    +  promoter       U6 promoter: RNA polymerase III promoter for human U6 snRNA
   8023..8098    +  misc_RNA       gRNA scaffold: guide RNA scaffold for the Streptococcus pyogenes CRISPR/Cas9 system
   8154..8271    +  misc_feature   cPPT/CTS: central polypurine tract and central termination sequence of HIV-1
>Addgene plasmid #77250 | TAOK2 gRNA (BRDN0001162486) | addgene full sequence | sequence record 189023 | Addgene Assembled Sequence
CCCGGGTGCAAAGATGGATAAAGTTTTAAACAGAGAGGAATCTTTGCAGCTAATGGACCTTCTAGGTCTT
GAAAGGAGTGGGAATTGGCTCCGGTGCCCGTCAGTGGGCAGAGCGCACATCGCCCACAGTCCCCGAGAAG
TTGGGGGGAGGGGTCGGCAATTGATCCGGTGCCTAGAGAAGGTGGCGCGGGGTAAACTGGGAAAGTGATG
TCGTGTACTGGCTCCGCCTTTTTCCCGAGGGTGGGGGAGAACCGTATATAAGTGCAGTAGTCGCCGTGAA
CGTTCTTTTTCGCAACGGGTTTGCCGCCAGAACACAGGTAAGTGCCGTGTGTGGTTCCCGCGGGCCTGGC
CTCTTTACGGGTTATGGCCCTTGCGTGCCTTGAATTACTTCCACCTGGCTGCAGTACGTGATTCTTGATC
CCGAGCTTCGGGTTGGAAGTGGGTGGGAGAGTTCGAGGCCTTGCGCTTAAGGAGCCCCTTCGCCTCGTGC
TTGAGTTGAGGCCTGGCCTGGGCGCTGGGGCCGCCGCGTGCGAATCTGGTGGCACCTTCGCGCCTGTCTC
GCTGCTTTCGATAAGTCTCTAGCCATTTAAAATTTTTGATGACCTGCTGCGACGCTTTTTTTCTGGCAAG
ATAGTCTTGTAAATGCGGGCCAAGATCTGCACACTGGTATTTCGGTTTTTGGGGCCGCGGGCGGCGACGG
GGCCCGTGCGTCCCAGCGCACATGTTCGGCGAGGCGGGGCCTGCGAGCGCGGCCACCGAGAATCGGACGG
GGGTAGTCTCAAGCTGGCCGGCCTGCTCTGGTGCCTGGCCTCGCGCCGCCGTGTATCGCCCCGCCCTGGG
CGGCAAGGCTGGCCCGGTCGGCACCAGTTGCGTGAGCGGAAAGATGGCCGCTTCCCGGCCCTGCTGCAGG
GAGCTCAAAATGGAGGACGCGGCGCTCGGGAGAGCGGGCGGGTGAGTCACCCACACAAAGGAAAAGGGCC
TTTCCGTCCTCAGCCGTCGCTTCATGTGACTCCACGGAGTACCGGGCGCCGTCCAGGCACCTCGATTAGT
TCTCGAGCTTTTGGAGTACGTCGTCTTTAGGTTGGGGGGAGGGGTTTTATGCGATGGAGTTTCCCCACAC
TGAGTGGGTGGAGACTGAAGTTAGGCCAGCTTGGCACTTGATGTAATTCTCCTTGGAATTTGCCCTTTTT
GAGTTTGGATCTTGGTTCATTCTCAAGCCTCAGACAGTGGTTCAAAGTTTTTTTCTTCCATTTCAGGTGT
CGTGACGTACGGCCACCATGACCGAGTACAAGCCCACGGTGCGCCTCGCCACCCGCGACGACGTCCCCAG
GGCCGTACGCACCCTCGCCGCCGCGTTCGCCGACTACCCCGCCACGCGCCACACCGTCGATCCGGACCGC
CACATCGAGCGGGTCACCGAGCTGCAAGAACTCTTCCTCACGCGCGTCGGGCTCGACATCGGCAAGGTGT
GGGTCGCGGACGACGGCGCCGCCGTGGCGGTCTGGACCACGCCGGAGAGCGTCGAAGCGGGGGCGGTGTT
CGCCGAGATCGGCCCGCGCATGGCCGAGTTGAGCGGTTCCCGGCTGGCCGCGCAGCAACAGATGGAAGGC
CTCCTGGCGCCGCACCGGCCCAAGGAGCCCGCGTGGTTCCTGGCCACCGTCGGAGTCTCGCCCGACCACC
AGGGCAAGGGTCTGGGCAGCGCCGTCGTGCTCCCCGGAGTGGAGGCGGCCGAGCGCGCCGGGGTGCCCGC
CTTCCTGGAGACCTCCGCGCCCCGCAACCTCCCCTTCTACGAGCGGCTCGGCTTCACCGTCACCGCCGAC
GTCGAGGTGCCCGAAGGACCGCGCACCTGGTGCATGACCCGCAAGCCCGGTGCCTGAACGCGTTAAGTCG
ACAATCAACCTCTGGATTACAAAATTTGTGAAAGATTGACTGGTATTCTTAACTATGTTGCTCCTTTTAC
GCTATGTGGATACGCTGCTTTAATGCCTTTGTATCATGCTATTGCTTCCCGTATGGCTTTCATTTTCTCC
TCCTTGTATAAATCCTGGTTGCTGTCTCTTTATGAGGAGTTGTGGCCCGTTGTCAGGCAACGTGGCGTGG
TGTGCACTGTGTTTGCTGACGCAACCCCCACTGGTTGGGGCATTGCCACCACCTGTCAGCTCCTTTCCGG
GACTTTCGCTTTCCCCCTCCCTATTGCCACGGCGGAACTCATCGCCGCCTGCCTTGCCCGCTGCTGGACA
GGGGCTCGGCTGTTGGGCACTGACAATTCCGTGGTGTTGTCGGGGAAATCATCGTCCTTTCCTTGGCTGC
TCGCCTGTGTTGCCACCTGGATTCTGCGCGGGACGTCCTTCTGCTACGTCCCTTCGGCCCTCAATCCAGC
GGACCTTCCTTCCCGCGGCCTGCTGCCGGCTCTGCGGCCTCTTCCGCGTCTTCGCCTTCGCCCTCAGACG
AGTCGGATCTCCCTTTGGGCCGCCTCCCCGCGTCGACTTTAAGACCAATGACTTACAAGGCAGCTGTAGA
TCTTAGCCACTTTTTAAAAGAAAAGGGGGGACTGGAAGGGCTAATTCACTCCCAACGAAGACAAGATCTG
CTTTTTGCTTGTACTGGGTCTCTCTGGTTAGACCAGATCTGAGCCTGGGAGCTCTCTGGCTAACTAGGGA
ACCCACTGCTTAAGCCTCAATAAAGCTTGCCTTGAGTGCTTCAAGTAGTGTGTGCCCGTCTGTTGTGTGA
CTCTGGTAACTAGAGATCCCTCAGACCCTTTTAGTCAGTGTGGAAAATCTCTAGCAGTACGTATAGTAGT
TCATGTCATCTTATTATTCAGTATTTATAACTTGCAAAGAAATGAATATCAGAGAGTGAGAGGAACTTGT
TTATTGCAGCTTATAATGGTTACAAATAAAGCAATAGCATCACAAATTTCACAAATAAAGCATTTTTTTC
ACTGCATTCTAGTTGTGGTTTGTCCAAACTCATCAATGTATCTTATCATGTCTGGCTCTAGCTATCCCGC
CCCTAACTCCGCCCATCCCGCCCCTAACTCCGCCCAGTTCCGCCCATTCTCCGCCCCATGGCTGACTAAT
TTTTTTTATTTATGCAGAGGCCGAGGCCGCCTCGGCCTCTGAGCTATTCCAGAAGTAGTGAGGAGGCTTT
TTTGGAGGCCTAGGGACGTACCCAATTCGCCCTATAGTGAGTCGTATTACGCGCGCTCACTGGCCGTCGT
TTTACAACGTCGTGACTGGGAAAACCCTGGCGTTACCCAACTTAATCGCCTTGCAGCACATCCCCCTTTC
GCCAGCTGGCGTAATAGCGAAGAGGCCCGCACCGATCGCCCTTCCCAACAGTTGCGCAGCCTGAATGGCG
AATGGG
[124 nt withheld, positions 3367-3490]
C
[91 nt withheld, positions 3492-3582]
A
[49 nt withheld, positions 3584-3632]
CCTTTGACGTTGGAGTCCACGTTCTTT
[37 nt withheld, positions 3660-3696]
ACCCTATCTCGGTCTATTCTTTTGATTTATAAGGGATTTTGCCGATTTCGGCCTATTGGTTAAAAAATGA
GCTGATTTAACAAAAATTTAACGCGAATTTTAACAAAATATTAACGCTTACAATTTAGGTGGCACTTTTC
GGGGAAATGTGCGCGGAACCCCTATTTGTTTATTTTTCTAAATACATTCAAATATGTATCCGCTCATGAG
ACAATAACCCTGATAAATGCTTCAATAATATTGAAAAAGGAAGAGTATGAGTATTCAACATTTCCGTGTC
GCCCTTATTCCCTTTTTTGCGGCATTTTGCCTTCCTGTTTTTGCTCACCCAGAAACGCTGGTGAAAGTAA
AAGATGCTGAAGATCAGTTGGGTGCACGAGTGGGTTACATCGAACTGGATCTCAACAGCGGTAAGATCCT
TGAGAGTTTTCGCCCCGAAGAACGTTTTCCAATGATGAGCACTTTTAAAGTTCTGCTATGTGGCGCGGTA
TTATCCCGTATTGACGCCGGGCAAGAGCAACTCGGTCGCCGCATACACTATTCTCAGAATGACTTGGTTG
AGTACTCACCAGTCACAGAAAAGCATCTTACGGATGGCATGACAGTAAGAGAATTATGCAGTGCTGCCAT
AACCATGAGTGATAACACTGCGGCCAACTTACTTCTGACAACGATCGGAGGACCGAAGGAGCTAACCGCT
TTTTTGCACAACATGGGGGATCATGTAACTCGCCTTGATCGTTGGGAACCGGAGCTGAATGAAGCCATAC
CAAACGACGAGCGTGACACCACGATGCCTGTAGCAATGGCAACAACGTTGCGCAAACTATTAACTGGCGA
ACTACTTACTCTAGCTTCCCGGCAACAATTAATAGACTGGATGGAGGCGGATAAAGTTGCAGGACCACTT
CTGCGCTCGGCCCTTCCGGCTGGCTGGTTTATTGCTGATAAATCTGGAGCCGGTGAGCGTGGGTCTCGCG
GTATCATTGCAGCACTGGGGCCAGATGGTAAGCCCTCCCGTATCGTAGTTATCTACACGACGGGGAGTCA
GGCAACTATGGATGAACGAAATAGACAGATCGCTGAGATAGGTGCCTCACTGATTAAGCATTGGTAACTG
TCAGACCAAGTTTACTCATATATACTTTAGATTGATTTAAAACTTCATTTTTAATTTAAAAGGATCTAGG
TGAAGATCCTTTTTGATAATCTCATGACCAAAATCCCTTAACGTGAGTTTTCGTTCCACTGAGCGTCAGA
CCCCGTAGAAAAGATCAAAGGATCTTCTTGAGATCCTTTTTTTCTGCGCGTAATCTGCTGCTTGCAAACA
AAAAAACCACCGCTACCAGCGGTGGTTTGTTTGCCGGATCAAGAGCTACCAACTCTTTTTCCGAAGGTAA
CTGGCTTCAGCAGAGCGCAGATACCAAATACTGTTCTTCTAGTGTAGCCGTAGTTAGGCCACCACTTCAA
GAACTCTGTAGCACCGCCTACATACCTCGCTCTGCTAATCCTGTTACCAGTGGCTGCTGCCAGTGGCGAT
AAGTCGTGTCTTACCGGGTTGGACTCAAGACGATAGTTACCGGATAAGGCGCAGCGGTCGGGCTGAACGG
GGGGTTCGTGCACACAGCCCAGCTTGGAGCGAACGACCTACACCGAACTGAGATACCTACAGCGTGAGCT
ATGAGAAAGCGCCACGCTTCCCGAAGGGAGAAAGGCGGACAGGTATCCGGTAAGCGGCAGGGTCGGAACA
GGAGAGCGCACGAGGGAGCTTCCAGGGGGAAACGCCTGGTATCTTTATAGTCCTGTCGGGTTTCGCCACC
TCTGACTTGAGCGTCGATTTTTGTGATGCTCGTCAGGGGGGCGGAGCCTATGGAAAAACGCCAGCAACGC
GGCCTTTTTACGGTTCCTGGCCTTTTGCTGGCCTTTTGCTCACATGTTCTTTCCTGCGTTATCCCCTGAT
TCTGTGGATAACCGTATTACCGCCTTTGAGTGAGCTGATACCGCTCGCCGCAGCCGAACGACCGAGCGCA
GCGAGTCAGTGAGCGAGGAAGCGGAAGAGCGCCCAATACGCAAACCGCCTCTCCCCGCGCGTTGGCCGAT
TCATTAATGCAGCTGGCACGACAGGTTTCCCGACTGGAAAGCGGGCAGTGAGCGCAACGCAATTAATGTG
AGTTAGCTCACTCATTAGGCACCCCAGGCTTTACACTTTATGCTTCCGGCTCGTATGTTGTGTGGAATTG
TGAGCGGATAACAATTTCACACAGGAAACAGCTATGACCATGATTACGCCAAGCGCGCAATTAACCCTCA
CTAAAGGGAACAAAAGCTGGAGCTGCAAGCTTAATGTAGTCTTATGCAATACTCTTGTAGTCTTGCAACA
TGGTAACGATGAGTTAGCAACATGCCTTACAAGGAGAGAAAAAGCACCGTGCATGCCGATTGGTGGAAGT
AAGGTGGTACGATCGTGCCTTATTAGGAAGGCAACAGACGGGTCTGACATGGATTGGACGAACCACTGAA
TTGCCGCATTGCAGAGATATTGTATTTAAGTGCCTAGCTCGATACATAAACGGGTCTCTCTGGTTAGACC
AGATCTGAGCCTGGGAGCTCTCTGGCTAACTAGGGAACCCACTGCTTAAGCCTCAATAAAGCTTGCCTTG
AGTGCTTCAAGTAGTGTGTGCCCGTCTGTTGTGTGACTCTGGTAACTAGAGATCCCTCAGACCCTTTTAG
TCAGTGTGGAAAATCTCTAGCAGTGGCGCCCGAACAGGGACTTGAAAGCGAAAGGGAAACCAGAGGAGCT
CTCTCGACGCAGGACTCGGCTTGCTGAAGCGCGCACGGCAAGAGGCGAGGGGCGGCGACTGGTGAGTACG
CCAAAAATTTTGACTAGCGGAGGCTAGAAGGAGAGAGATGGGTGCGAGAGCGTCAGTATTAAGCGGGGGA
GAATTAGATCGCGATGGGAAAAAATTCGGTTAAGGCCAGGGGGAAAGAAAAAATATAAATTAAAACATAT
AGTATGGGCAAGCAGGGAGCTAGAACGATTCGCAGTTAATCCTGGCCTGTTAGAAACATCAGAAGGCTGT
AGACAAATACTGGGACAGCTACAACCATCCCTTCAGACAGGATCAGAAGAACTTAGATCATTATATAATA
CAGTAGCAACCCTCTATTGTGTGCATCAAAGGATAGAGATAAAAGACACCAAGGAAGCTTTAGACAAGAT
AGAGGAAGAGCAAAACAAAAGTAAGACCACCGCACAGCAAGCGGCCGCTGATCTTCAGACCTGGAGGAGG
AGATATGAGGGACAATTGGAGAAGTGAATTATATAAATATAAAGTAGTAAAAATTGAACCATTAGGAGTA
GCACCCACCAAGGCAAAGAGAAGAGTGGTGCAGAGAGAAAAAAGAGCAGTGGGAATAGGAGCTTTGTTCC
TTGGGTTCTTGGGAGCAGCAGGAAGCACTATGGGCGCAGCGTCAATGACGCTGACGGTACAGGCCAGACA
ATTATTGTCTGGTATAGTGCAGCAGCAGAACAATTTGCTGAGGGCTATTGAGGCGCAACAGCATCTGTTG
CAACTCACAGTCTGGGGCATCAAGCAGCTCCAGGCAAGAATCCTGGCTGTGGAAAGATACCTAAAGGATC
AACAGCTCCTGGGGATTTGGGGTTGCTCTGGAAAACTCATTTGCACCACTGCTGTGCCTTGGAATGCTAG
TTGGAGTAATAAATCTCTGGAACAGATTTGGAATCACACGACCTGGATGGAGTGGGACAGAGAAATTAAC
AATTACACAAGCTTAATACACTCCTTAATTGAAGAATCGCAAAACCAGCAAGAAAAGAATGAACAAGAAT
TATTGGAATTAGATAAATGGGCAAGTTTGTGGAATTGGTTTAACATAACAAATTGGCTGTGGTATATAAA
ATTATTCATAATGATAGTAGGAGGCTTGGTAGGTTTAAGAATAGTTTTTGCTGTACTTTCTATAGTGAAT
AGAGTTAGGCAGGGATATTCACCATTATCGTTTCAGACCCACCTCCCAACCCCGAGGGGACCCAGAGAGG
GCCTATTTCCCATGATTCCTTCATATTTGCATATACGATACAAGGCTGTTAGAGAGATAATTAGAATTAA
TTTGACTGTAAACACAAAGATATTAGTACAAAATACGTGACGTAGAAAGTAATAATTTCTTGGGTAGTTT
GCAGTTTTAAAATTATGTTTTAAAATGGACTATCATATGCTTACCGTAACTTGAAAGTATTTCGATTTCT
TGGCTTTATATATCTTGTGGAAAGGACGAAACACCGCCCAACACCATTCAGTACCGGTTTTAGAGCTAGA
AATAGCAAGTTAAAATAAGGCTAGTCCGTTATCAACTTGAAAAAGTGGCACCGAGTCGGTGCTTTTTTAA
GCTTGGCGTAACTAGATCTTGAGACAAATGGCAGTATTCATCCACAATTTTAAAAGAAAAGGGGGGATTG
GGGGGTACAGTGCAGGGGAAAGAATAGTAGACATAATAGCAACAGACATACAAACTAAAGAATTACAAAA
ACAAATTACAAAAATTCAAAATTTTCGGGTTTATTACAGGGACAGCAGAGATCCACTTTGGCGCCGGCTC
GAGGGGG
