>Addgene plasmid #77250 | TAOK2 gRNA (BRDN0001162486) | depositor partial sequence | sequence record 144710 | Target Sequence
CCCAACACCATTCAGTACCG
