>Addgene plasmid #77250 | TAOK2 gRNA (BRDN0001162486) | addgene partial sequence | sequence record 151366 | hU6-F 5'-GAGGGCCTATTTCCCATGATT-3'
TACGTGACGTAGAAAGTAATAATTTCTTGGGTAGTTTGCAGTTTTAAAATTATGTTTTAAAATGGACTAT
CATATGCTTACCGTAACTTGAAAGTATTTCGATTTCTTGGCTTTATATATCTTGTGGAAAGGACGAAACA
CCGCCCAACACCATTCAGTACCGGTTTTAGAGCTAGAAATAGCAAGTTAAAATAAGGCTAGTCCGTTATC
AACTTGAAAAAGTGGCACCGAGTCGGTGCTTTTTTAAGCTTGGCGTAACTAGATCTTGAGACAAATGGCA
GTATTCATCCACAATTTTAAAAGAAAAGGGGGGATTGGGGGGTACAGTGCAGGGGAAAGAATAGTAGACA
TAATAGCAACAGACATACAAACTAAAGAATTACAAAAACAAATTACAAAAATTCAAAATTTTCGGGTTTA
TTACAGGGACAGCAGAGATCCACTTTGGCGCCGGCTCGAGGGGGCCCGGGTGCAAAGATGGATAAAGTTT
TAAACAGAGAGGAATCTTTGCAGCTAATGGACCTTCTAGGTCTTGAAAGGAGTGGGAATTGGCTCCGGTG
CCCGTCAGTGGGCAGAGCGCACATCGCCCACAGTCCCCGAGAAGTTGGGGGGAGGGGTCGGCAATTGATC
CGGTGCCTAGAGAAGGTGGCGCGGGGTAAACTGGGAAAGTGATGTCGTGTACTGGCTCCGCCTT
